Addgene plasmid #139868: plenti-X1-Neo-RPN1-HA
Purpose: Lentiviral expression of HA-tagged (C terminal) human RPN1
Depositing lab: Jacob Corn. Depositing organization: ETH Zurich (Swiss Federal Institute of Technology). Publication: A Genome-wide ER-phagy Screen Highlights Key Roles of Mitochondrial Metabolism and ER-Resident UFMylation. Liang JR, Lingeman E, Luong T, Ahmed S, Muhar M, Nguyen T, Olzmann JA, Corn JE. Cell. 2020 Mar 19;180(6):1160-1177.e20. doi: 10.1016/j.cell.2020.02.017. Epub 2020 Mar 10. PubMed 32160526.
Backbone
  Vector backbone: pLenti-X1-Neo
  Vector type: Lentiviral
  Selectable markers: Neomycin (select with G418)
Growth in bacteria
  Bacterial resistance: Ampicillin, 100 μg/mL
  Growth temperature: 37°C
  Growth strain: NEB Stable
  Copy number: High Copy
Gene/Insert
  Gene/Insert name: RPN1 (Ribophorin1)
  Species: H. sapiens (human)
  Entrez Gene: RPN1 (a.k.a. OST1, RBPH1)
  Tag / fusion protein: HA (C terminal on insert)
  Cloning method: Gibson Cloning
Terms and licenses: Academic/Nonprofit Terms; Industry Terms: Not Available to Industry
How to cite: plenti-X1-Neo-RPN1-HA was a gift from Jacob Corn (Addgene plasmid # 139868 ; http://n2t.net/addgene:139868 ; RRID:Addgene_139868)
