[The description below was written by a language model from this plasmid's Addgene catalogue record and pLannotate feature annotations shown in this document.]
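Description:
plenti-X1-Neo-RPN1-HA is a lentiviral transfer plasmid built on the pLenti-X1-Neo backbone for expressing human RPN1 (ribophorin 1), a subunit of the oligosaccharyltransferase complex that carries out N-glycosylation at the ER translocon, with a C-terminal HA epitope tag. In bacteria it is maintained as a high-copy plasmid through a ColE1/pUC-type origin and selected with ampicillin via the β-lactamase gene. An f1 origin, an SV40 origin and remnants of lac/lacZα and phage promoter sequences are also carried in the backbone.

The viral portion has a third-generation layout. An RSV promoter drives a truncated HIV-1 5' LTR, followed by the Ψ packaging signal with a short gag fragment, the Rev response element for Rev-dependent export of the genomic RNA, and the cPPT/CTS element that aids nuclear import in transduced cells. Between attB1 and attB2 Gateway recombination scars sits the expression cassette, in which the constitutive human EF-1α promoter drives the RPN1 coding sequence. It is followed by a short stretch annotated as a fragment of a 3xHA tag, consistent with the single HA tag in the catalogue entry. The record gives Gibson assembly as the cloning method. A WPRE downstream enhances transcript stability and expression. A separate mouse PGK promoter drives the Tn5 neomycin phosphotransferase gene, allowing G418 selection of stably transduced mammalian cells. The cassette ends at a truncated 3' LTR (labelled as a 5' LTR by the annotation tool) and an SV40 polyadenylation signal.

The construct is intended for producing lentivirus to establish cells stably expressing HA-tagged RPN1, which can then be detected or immunoprecipitated through the tag. It was deposited with a study of ER-phagy and ER-resident UFMylation.
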