Features (pLannotate 1.2.2; 33 found; start..end, strand, type, name):
     26..130     +  promoter       AmpR promoter: bla
    131..991     +  CDS            AmpR: β-lactamase; bla; confers resistance to ampicillin, carbenicillin, and related antibiotics
   1162..1750    +  rep_origin     ori: high-copy-number ColE1/pMB1/pBR322/pUC origin of replication
   1933..2025    +  CDS            lacI (fragment): lac repressor; lacI; The lac repressor binds to the lac operator to inhibit transcription in E. coli. This inhibition can be relieved by adding lactose or isopropyl-β-D-thiogalactopyranoside (IPTG).
   2038..2059    +  protein_bind   CAP binding site: CAP binding activates transcription in the presence of cAMP. E. coli catabolite activator protein
   2074..2104    +  promoter       lac promoter: promoter for the E. coli lac operon
   2108..2130    +  protein_bind   lac operator (fragment): The lac repressor binds to the lac operator to inhibit transcription in E. coli. This inhibition can be relieved by adding lactose or isopropyl-β-D-thiogalactopyranoside (IPTG). lac repressor encoded by lacI
   2173..2191    +  promoter       T3 promoter: promoter for bacteriophage T3 RNA polymerase
   2219..2445    +  promoter       RSV promoter: Rous sarcoma virus enhancer/promoter
   2446..2626    +  LTR            5' LTR (truncated): truncated 5' long terminal repeat (LTR) from HIV-1
   2673..2798    +  misc_feature   HIV-1 Ψ: packaging signal of human immunodeficiency virus type 1
   2782..3145    +  CDS            HIV-1 gag (fragment): gag protein from human immunodeficiency virus 1; gag
   3291..3524    +  misc_feature   RRE: The Rev response element (RRE) of HIV-1 allows for Rev-dependent mRNA export from the nucleus to the cytoplasm.
   3901..4001    +  CDS            Rev (fragment): human immunodeficiency virus 1 (HIV-1) Rev protein; rev; enhances nuclear export of unspliced and incompletely spliced viral mRNAs
   4020..4136    +  misc_feature   cPPT/CTS: central polypurine tract and central termination sequence of HIV-1
   4170..4194    +  protein_bind   attB1: mutant version of attB; recombination site for the Gateway® BP reaction BP Clonase™
   4209..4227    +  enhancer       CMV enhancer (fragment): human cytomegalovirus immediate early enhancer
   4252..4318    +  CDS            small t antigen (fragment): SV40 (simian virus 40) small t antigen
   4325..5503    +  promoter       EF-1α promoter: strong constitutive promoter for human elongation factor EF-1α
   5520..5538    +  promoter       T7 promoter: promoter for bacteriophage T7 RNA polymerase
   5583..7403    +  CDS            RPN1 (sequence withheld): RPN1_HUMAN - Experimental evidence at protein level: Swiss-Prot protein existence level 1. Subunit of the oligosaccharyl transferase (OST) complex that catalyzes the initial transfer of a defined glycan (Glc(3)Man(9)GlcNAc(2) in eukaryotes) from the lipid carrier dolichol- pyrophosphate to an asparagine residue within an Asn-X-Ser/Thr consensus motif in nascent polypeptide chains, the first step in protein N-glycosylation. N-glycosylation occurs cotranslationally and the complex associates with the Sec61 complex at the channel-forming translocon complex that mediates protein translocation acro
   7431..7458    +  CDS            3xHA (fragment): three tandem HA epitope tags
   7466..7490    -  protein_bind   attB2: mutant version of attB; recombination site for the Gateway® BP reaction BP Clonase™
   7521..8109    +  misc_feature   WPRE: woodchuck hepatitis virus posttranscriptional regulatory element
   8160..8659    +  promoter       PGK promoter: mouse phosphoglycerate kinase 1 promoter
   8673..9476    +  CDS            NeoR/KanR: aminoglycoside phosphotransferase from Tn5; aph(3')-II (or nptII); confers resistance to neomycin, kanamycin, and G418 (Geneticin®)
   9550..9687    +  CDS            nef (fragment): NEF_HV1LA - Experimental evidence at protein level: Swiss-Prot protein existence level 1. Extracellular Nef protein targets CD4(+) T-lymphocytes for apoptosis by interacting with CXCR4 surface receptors. From Human immunodeficiency virus type 1 group M subtype B (isolate Lai) (HIV-1).
   9673..9853    +  LTR            5' LTR (truncated): truncated 5' long terminal repeat (LTR) from HIV-1
   9925..10046   +  polyA_signal   SV40 poly(A) signal: SV40 polyadenylation signal
  10086..10221   +  rep_origin     SV40 ori: SV40 origin of replication
  10242..10260   -  promoter       T7 promoter: promoter for bacteriophage T7 RNA polymerase
  10268..10423   +  CDS            lacZα (fragment): LacZα fragment of β-galactosidase; lacZ fragment
  10428..10856   +  rep_origin     f1 ori (sequence partly withheld): f1 bacteriophage origin of replication; arrow indicates direction of (+) strand synthesis
>Addgene plasmid #139868 | plenti-X1-Neo-RPN1-HA | addgene full sequence | sequence record 304853 | Addgene NGS Result
AGGTGGCACTTTTCGGGGAAATGTGCGCGGAACCCCTATTTGTTTATTTTTCTAAATACATTCAAATATG
TATCCGCTCATGAGACAATAACCCTGATAAATGCTTCAATAATATTGAAAAAGGAAGAGTATGAGTATTC
AACATTTCCGTGTCGCCCTTATTCCCTTTTTTGCGGCATTTTGCCTTCCTGTTTTTGCTCACCCAGAAAC
GCTGGTGAAAGTAAAAGATGCTGAAGATCAGTTGGGTGCACGAGTGGGTTACATCGAACTGGATCTCAAC
AGCGGTAAGATCCTTGAGAGTTTTCGCCCCGAAGAACGTTTTCCAATGATGAGCACTTTTAAAGTTCTGC
TATGTGGCGCGGTATTATCCCGTATTGACGCCGGGCAAGAGCAACTCGGTCGCCGCATACACTATTCTCA
GAATGACTTGGTTGAGTACTCACCAGTCACAGAAAAGCATCTTACGGATGGCATGACAGTAAGAGAATTA
TGCAGTGCTGCCATAACCATGAGTGATAACACTGCGGCCAACTTACTTCTGACAACGATCGGAGGACCGA
AGGAGCTAACCGCTTTTTTGCACAACATGGGGGATCATGTAACTCGCCTTGATCGTTGGGAACCGGAGCT
GAATGAAGCCATACCAAACGACGAGCGTGACACCACGATGCCTGTAGCAATGGCAACAACGTTGCGCAAA
CTATTAACTGGCGAACTACTTACTCTAGCTTCCCGGCAACAATTAATAGACTGGATGGAGGCGGATAAAG
TTGCAGGACCACTTCTGCGCTCGGCCCTTCCGGCTGGCTGGTTTATTGCTGATAAATCTGGAGCCGGTGA
GCGTGGGTCTCGCGGTATCATTGCAGCACTGGGGCCAGATGGTAAGCCCTCCCGTATCGTAGTTATCTAC
ACGACGGGGAGTCAGGCAACTATGGATGAACGAAATAGACAGATCGCTGAGATAGGTGCCTCACTGATTA
AGCATTGGTAACTGTCAGACCAAGTTTACTCATATATACTTTAGATTGATTTAAAACTTCATTTTTAATT
TAAAAGGATCTAGGTGAAGATCCTTTTTGATAATCTCATGACCAAAATCCCTTAACGTGAGTTTTCGTTC
CACTGAGCGTCAGACCCCGTAGAAAAGATCAAAGGATCTTCTTGAGATCCTTTTTTTCTGCGCGTAATCT
GCTGCTTGCAAACAAAAAAACCACCGCTACCAGCGGTGGTTTGTTTGCCGGATCAAGAGCTACCAACTCT
TTTTCCGAAGGTAACTGGCTTCAGCAGAGCGCAGATACCAAATACTGTTCTTCTAGTGTAGCCGTAGTTA
GGCCACCACTTCAAGAACTCTGTAGCACCGCCTACATACCTCGCTCTGCTAATCCTGTTACCAGTGGCTG
CTGCCAGTGGCGATAAGTCGTGTCTTACCGGGTTGGACTCAAGACGATAGTTACCGGATAAGGCGCAGCG
GTCGGGCTGAACGGGGGGTTCGTGCACACAGCCCAGCTTGGAGCGAACGACCTACACCGAACTGAGATAC
CTACAGCGTGAGCTATGAGAAAGCGCCACGCTTCCCGAAGGGAGAAAGGCGGACAGGTATCCGGTAAGCG
GCAGGGTCGGAACAGGAGAGCGCACGAGGGAGCTTCCAGGGGGAAACGCCTGGTATCTTTATAGTCCTGT
CGGGTTTCGCCACCTCTGACTTGAGCGTCGATTTTTGTGATGCTCGTCAGGGGGGCGGAGCCTATGGAAA
AACGCCAGCAACGCGGCCTTTTTACGGTTCCTGGCCTTTTGCTGGCCTTTTGCTCACATGTTCTTTCCTG
CGTTATCCCCTGATTCTGTGGATAACCGTATTACCGCCTTTGAGTGAGCTGATACCGCTCGCCGCAGCCG
AACGACCGAGCGCAGCGAGTCAGTGAGCGAGGAAGCGGAAGAGCGCCCAATACGCAAACCGCCTCTCCCC
GCGCGTTGGCCGATTCATTAATGCAGCTGGCACGACAGGTTTCCCGACTGGAAAGCGGGCAGTGAGCGCA
ACGCAATTAATGTGAGTTAGCTCACTCATTAGGCACCCCAGGCTTTACACTTTATGCTTCCGGCTCGTAT
GTTGTGTGGAATTGTGAGCGGATAACAATTTCACACAGGAAACAGCTATGACCATGATTACGCCAAGCGC
GCAATTAACCCTCACTAAAGGGAACAAAAGCTGGAGCTGCAAGCTTAATGTAGTCTTATGCAATACTCTT
GTAGTCTTGCAACATGGTAACGATGAGTTAGCAACATGCCTTACAAGGAGAGAAAAAGCACCGTGCATGC
CGATTGGTGGAAGTAAGGTGGTACGATCGTGCCTTATTAGGAAGGCAACAGACGGGTCTGACATGGATTG
GACGAACCACTGAATTGCCGCATTGCAGAGATATTGTATTTAAGTGCCTAGCTCGATACATAAACGGGTC
TCTCTGGTTAGACCAGATCTGAGCCTGGGAGCTCTCTGGCTAACTAGGGAACCCACTGCTTAAGCCTCAA
TAAAGCTTGCCTTGAGTGCTTCAAGTAGTGTGTGCCCGTCTGTTGTGTGACTCTGGTAACTAGAGATCCC
TCAGACCCTTTTAGTCAGTGTGGAAAATCTCTAGCAGTGGCGCCCGAACAGGGACTTGAAAGCGAAAGGG
AAACCAGAGGAGCTCTCTCGACGCAGGACTCGGCTTGCTGAAGCGCGCACGGCAAGAGGCGAGGGGCGGC
GACTGGTGAGTACGCCAAAAATTTTGACTAGCGGAGGCTAGAAGGAGAGAGATGGGTGCGAGAGCGTCAG
TATTAAGCGGGGGAGAATTAGATCGCGATGGGAAAAAATTCGGTTAAGGCCAGGGGGAAAGAAAAAATAT
AAATTAAAACATATAGTATGGGCAAGCAGGGAGCTAGAACGATTCGCAGTTAATCCTGGCCTGTTAGAAA
CATCAGAAGGCTGTAGACAAATACTGGGACAGCTACAACCATCCCTTCAGACAGGATCAGAAGAACTTAG
ATCATTATATAATACAGTAGCAACCCTCTATTGTGTGCATCAAAGGATAGAGATAAAAGACACCAAGGAA
GCTTTAGACAAGATAGAGGAAGAGCAAAACAAAAGTAAGACCACCGCACAGCAAGCGGCCGCTGATCTTC
AGACCTGGAGGAGGAGATATGAGGGACAATTGGAGAAGTGAATTATATAAATATAAAGTAGTAAAAATTG
AACCATTAGGAGTAGCACCCACCAAGGCAAAGAGAAGAGTGGTGCAGAGAGAAAAAAGAGCAGTGGGAAT
AGGAGCTTTGTTCCTTGGGTTCTTGGGAGCAGCAGGAAGCACTATGGGCGCAGCGTCAATGACGCTGACG
GTACAGGCCAGACAATTATTGTCTGGTATAGTGCAGCAGCAGAACAATTTGCTGAGGGCTATTGAGGCGC
AACAGCATCTGTTGCAACTCACAGTCTGGGGCATCAAGCAGCTCCAGGCAAGAATCCTGGCTGTGGAAAG
ATACCTAAAGGATCAACAGCTCCTGGGGATTTGGGGTTGCTCTGGAAAACTCATTTGCACCACTGCTGTG
CCTTGGAATGCTAGTTGGAGTAATAAATCTCTGGAACAGATTTGGAATCACACGACCTGGATGGAGTGGG
ACAGAGAAATTAACAATTACACAAGCTTAATACACTCCTTAATTGAAGAATCGCAAAACCAGCAAGAAAA
GAATGAACAAGAATTATTGGAATTAGATAAATGGGCAAGTTTGTGGAATTGGTTTAACATAACAAATTGG
CTGTGGTATATAAAATTATTCATAATGATAGTAGGAGGCTTGGTAGGTTTAAGAATAGTTTTTGCTGTAC
TTTCTATAGTGAATAGAGTTAGGCAGGGATATTCACCATTATCGTTTCAGACCCACCTCCCAACCCCGAG
GGGACCCGACAGGCCCGAAGGAATAGAAGAAGAAGGTGGAGAGAGAGACAGAGACAGATCCATTCGATTA
GTGAACGGATCTCGACGGTATCGGTTAACTTTTAAAAGAAAAGGGGGGATTGGGGGGTACAGTGCAGGGG
AAAGAATAGTAGACATAATAGCAACAGACATACAAACTAAAGAATTACAAAAACAAATTACAAAATTCAA
AATTTTATCGTCCAGTGTGGTGGAATTCTGCAGATATCAACAAGTTTGTACAAAAAAGCAGGCTCCACCA
TGGGAACCGACATTGATTATTGACTAGGCTTTTGCAAAAAGCTTTGCAAAGATGGATAAAGTTTTAAACA
GAGAGGAATCTTTGCAGCTAATGGACCTTCTAGGTCTTGAAAGGAGTGGGAATTGGCTCCGGTGCCCGTC
AGTGGGCAGAGCGCACATCGCCCACAGTCCCCGAGAAGTTGGGGGGAGGGGTCGGCAATTGAACCGGTGC
CTAGAGAAGGTGGCGCGGGGTAAACTGGGAAAGTGATGTCGTGTACTGGCTCCGCCTTTTTCCCGAGGGT
GGGGGAGAACCGTATATAAGTGCAGTAGTCGCCGTGAACGTTCTTTTTCGCAACGGGTTTGCCGCCAGAA
CACAGGTAAGTGCCGTGTGTGGTTCCCGCGGGCCTGGCCTCTTTACGGGTTATGGCCCTTGCGTGCCTTG
AATTACTTCCACCTGGCTGCAGTACGTGATTCTTGATCCCGAGCTTCGGGTTGGAAGTGGGTGGGAGAGT
TCGAGGCCTTGCGCTTAAGGAGCCCCTTCGCCTCGTGCTTGAGTTGAGGCCTGGCCTGGGCGCTGGGGCC
GCCGCGTGCGAATCTGGTGGCACCTTCGCGCCTGTCTCGCTGCTTTCGATAAGTCTCTAGCCATTTAAAA
TTTTTGATGACCTGCTGCGACGCTTTTTTTCTGGCAAGATAGTCTTGTAAATGCGGGCCAAGATCTGCAC
ACTGGTATTTCGGTTTTTGGGGCCGCGGGCGGCGACGGGGCCCGTGCGTCCCAGCGCACATGTTCGGCGA
GGCGGGGCCTGCGAGCGCGGCCACCGAGAATCGGACGGGGGTAGTCTCAAGCTGGCCGGCCTGCTCTGGT
GCCTGGCCTCGCGCCGCCGTGTATCGCCCCGCCCTGGGCGGCAAGGCTGGCCCGGTCGGCACCAGTTGCG
TGAGCGGAAAGATGGCCGCTTCCCGGCCCTGCTGCAGGGAGCTCAAAATGGAGGACGCGGCGCTCGGGAG
AGCGGGCGGGTGAGTCACCCACACAAAGGAAAAGGGCCTTTCCGTCCTCAGCCGTCGCTTCATGTGACTC
CACGGAGTACCGGGCGCCGTCCAGGCACCTCGATTAGTTCTCGAGCTTTTGGAGTACGTCGTCTTTAGGT
TGGGGGGAGGGGTTTTATGCGATGGAGTTTCCCCACACTGAGTGGGTGGAGACTGAAGTTAGGCCAGCTT
GGCACTTGATGTAATTCTCCTTGGAATTTGCCCTTTTTGAGTTTGGATCTTGGTTCATTCTCAAGCCTCA
GACAGTGGTTCAAAGTTTTTTTCTTCCATTTCAGGTGTCGTGAGGAATTAGCTTGGTACTAATACGACTC
ACTATAGGGAGACCCAAGCTGGCTAGGTAAGCTTGGTACCGAGCTCGGATCC
[1821 nt withheld, positions 5583-7403]
GGTGGATCTGGAGGTTCTGGTGGAATGTACCCATACGATGTTCCAGATTACGCTTGATCTAGACCCAGCT
TTCTTGTACAAAGTGGTTGATATCCAGCACAGTGGCGGCCGCTCGACAATCAACCTCTGGATTACAAAAT
TTGTGAAAGATTGACTGGTATTCTTAACTATGTTGCTCCTTTTACGCTATGTGGATACGCTGCTTTAATG
CCTTTGTATCATGCTATTGCTTCCCGTATGGCTTTCATTTTCTCCTCCTTGTATAAATCCTGGTTGCTGT
CTCTTTATGAGGAGTTGTGGCCCGTTGTCAGGCAACGTGGCGTGGTGTGCACTGTGTTTGCTGACGCAAC
CCCCACTGGTTGGGGCATTGCCACCACCTGTCAGCTCCTTTCCGGGACTTTCGCTTTCCCCCTCCCTATT
GCCACGGCGGAACTCATCGCCGCCTGCCTTGCCCGCTGCTGGACAGGGGCTCGGCTGTTGGGCACTGACA
ATTCCGTGGTGTTGTCGGGGAAGCTGACGTCCTTTCCATGGCTGCTCGCCTGTGTTGCCACCTGGATTCT
GCGCGGGACGTCCTTCTGCTACGTCCCTTCGGCCCTCAATCCAGCGGACCTTCCTTCCCGCGGCCTGCTG
CCGGCTCTGCGGCCTCTTCCGCGTCTTCGCCTTCGCCCTCAGACGAGTCGGATCTCCCTTTGGGCCGCCT
CCCCGCCTGGACCTGCAGGATTCTGCAGATATCCGGACTAGTGATCTAATTCTACCGGGTAGGGGAGGCG
CTTTTCCCAAGGCAGTCTGGAGCATGCGCTTTAGCAGCCCCGCTGGGCACTTGGCGCTACACAAGTGGCC
TCTGGCCTCGCACACATTCCACATCCACCGGTAGGCGCCAACCGGCTCCGTTCTTTGGTGGCCCCTTCGC
GCCACCTTCTACTCCTCCCCTAGTCAGGAAGTTCCCCCCCGCCCCGCAGCTCGCGTCGTGCAGGACGTGA
CAAATGGAAGTAGCACGTCTCACTAGTCTCGTGCAGATGGACAGCACCGCTGAGCAATGGAAGCGGGTAG
GCCTTTGGGGCAGCGGCCAATAGCAGCTTTGCTCCTTCGCTTTCTGGGCTCAGAGGCTGGGAAGGGGTGG
GTCCGGGGGCGGGCTCAGGGGCGGGCTCAGGGGCGGGGCGGGCGCCCGAAGGTCCTCCGGAGGCCCGGCA
TTCTGCACGCTTCAAAAGCGCACGTCTGCCGCGCTGTTCTCCTCTTCCTCATCTCCGGGCCTTTCGACCT
GCAGCCAATATGGGATCGGCCATTGAACAAGATGGATTGCACGCAGGTTCTCCGGCCGCTTGGGTGGAGA
GGCTATTCGGCTATGACTGGGCACAACAGACAATCGGCTGCTCTGATGCCGCCGTGTTCCGGCTGTCAGC
GCAGGGGCGCCCGGTTCTTTTTGTCAAGACCGACCTGTCCGGTGCCCTGAATGAACTGCAGGACGAGGCA
GCGCGGCTATCGTGGCTGGCCACGACGGGCGTTCCTTGCGCAGCTGTGCTCGACGTTGTCACTGAAGCGG
GAAGGGACTGGCTGCTATTGGGCGAAGTGCCGGGGCAGGATCTCCTGTCATCTCACCTTGCTCCTGCCGA
GAAAGTATCCATCATGGCTGATGCAATGCGGCGGCTGCATACGCTTGATCCGGCTACCTGCCCATTCGAC
CACCAAGCGAAACATCGCATCGAGCGAGCACGTACTCGGATGGAAGCCGGTCTTGTCGATCAGGATGATC
TGGACGAAGAGCATCAGGGGCTCGCGCCAGCCGAACTGTTCGCCAGGCTCAAGGCGCGCATGCCCGACGG
CGAGGATCTCGTCGTGACCCATGGCGATGCCTGCTTGCCGAATATCATGGTGGAAAATGGCCGCTTTTCT
GGATTCATCGACTGTGGCCGGCTGGGTGTGGCGGACCGCTATCAGGACATAGCGTTGGCTACCCGTGATA
TTGCTGAAGAGCTTGGCGGCGAATGGGCTGACCGCTTCCTCGTGCTTTACGGTATCGCCGCTCCCGATTC
GCAGCGCATCGCCTTCTATCGCCTTCTTGACGAGTTCTTCTGAACGCGTCGCCCGCCCCACGACCCGCAG
CGCCCGACCGAAAGGAGCGCACGACCCCATGCATCTCGAGGGCCCGGTACCTTTAAGACCAATGACTTAC
AAGGCAGCTGTAGATCTTAGCCACTTTTTAAAAGAAAAGGGGGGACTGGAAGGGCTAGCTCACTCCCAAC
GAAGACAAGATCTGCTTTTTGCTTGTACTGGGTCTCTCTGGTTAGACCAGATCTGAGCCTGGGAGCTCTC
TGGCTAACTAGGGAACCCACTGCTTAAGCCTCAATAAAGCTTGCCTTGAGTGCTTCAAGTAGTGTGTGCC
CGTCTGTTGTGTGACTCTGGTAACTAGAGATCCCTCAGACCCTTTTAGTCAGTGTGGAAAATCTCTAGCA
GTAGTAGTTCATGTCATCTTATTATTCAGTATTTATAACTTGCAAAGAAATGAATATCAGAGAGTGAGAG
GAACTTGTTTATTGCAGCTTATAATGGTTACAAATAAAGCAATAGCATCACAAATTTCACAAATAAAGCA
TTTTTTTCACTGCATTCTAGTTGTGGTTTGTCCAAACTCATCAATGTATCTTATCATGTCTGGCTCTAGC
TATCCCGCCCCTAACTCCGCCCATCCCGCCCCTAACTCCGCCCAGTTCCGCCCATTCTCCGCCCCATGGC
TGACTAATTTTTTTTATTTATGCAGAGGCCGAGGCCGCCTCGGCCTCTGAGCTATTCCAGAAGTAGTGAG
GAGGCTTTTTTGGAGGCCTAGGGACGTACCCAATTCGCCCTATAGTGAGTCGTATTACGCGCGCTCACTG
GCCGTCGTTTTACAACGTCGTGACTGGGAAAACCCTGGCGTTACCCAACTTAATCGCCTTGCAGCACATC
CCCCTTTCGCCAGCTGGCGTAATAGCGAAGAGGCCCGCACCGATCGCCCTTCCCAACAGTTGCGCAGCCT
GAATGGCGAATGGG
[124 nt withheld, positions 10428-10551]
C
[91 nt withheld, positions 10553-10643]
A
[49 nt withheld, positions 10645-10693]
CCTTTGACGTTGGAGTCCACGTTCTTT
[37 nt withheld, positions 10721-10757]
ACCCTATCTCGGTCTATTCTTTTGATTTATAAGGGATTTTGCCGATTTCGGCCTATTGGTTAAAAAATGA
GCTGATTTAACAAAAATTTAACGCGAATTTTAACAAAATATTAACGCTTACAATTT
